Addgene plasmid #136716: pISH-Olfr531
Purpose: Template to synthesize riboprobes for in situ hybridization (ISH) for Olfr531
Depositing lab: Peter Mombaerts. Depositing organization: Max Planck Research Unit for Neurogenetics. Publication: The Zonal Organization of Odorant Receptor Gene Choice in the Main Olfactory Epithelium of the Mouse. Zapiec B, Mombaerts P. Cell Rep. 2020 Mar 24;30(12):4220-4234.e5. doi: 10.1016/j.celrep.2020.02.110. PubMed 32209480.
Backbone
  Vector backbone: pGEM-T-Easy
  Vector type: in situ probe
Growth in bacteria
  Bacterial resistance: Ampicillin, 100 μg/mL
  Growth temperature: 37°C
  Growth strain: DH5alpha
  Copy number: High Copy
Gene/Insert
  Gene/Insert name: Olfr531
  Species: M. musculus (mouse)
  Mutation: ISH Probe insert
  Entrez Gene: Olfr531 (a.k.a. MOR251-3)
  Cloning method: Unknown
Terms and licenses: Academic/Nonprofit Terms; Industry Terms: Not Available to Industry
Depositor comments: ISH probe for mouse gene: Olfr531 aka MOR251-3
How to cite: pISH-Olfr531 was a gift from Peter Mombaerts (Addgene plasmid # 136716 ; http://n2t.net/addgene:136716 ; RRID:Addgene_136716)
