[The description below was written by a language model from this plasmid's Addgene catalogue record and pLannotate feature annotations shown in this document.]
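Description:
pISH-Olfr531 is a small (about 3.5 kb) bacterial plasmid built on the pGEM-T-Easy cloning backbone and intended as an in vitro transcription template for making riboprobes against the mouse odorant receptor gene Olfr531 (also known as MOR251-3). It is propagated in E. coli as a high-copy plasmid from a ColE1/pUC-type origin, with selection by ampicillin through the β-lactamase gene and its own promoter. An f1 phage origin, a standard pGEM element that permits single-stranded DNA production, is also present. Remnants of the lac region (lac promoter, operator, CAP site and lacZα fragments) reflect the blue/white screening cassette that the cloning site interrupts.

The payload is a fragment of Olfr531 described only as an "ISH probe insert". The record does not state its exact boundaries, which part of the gene it covers, its orientation, or how it was cloned. In the feature table the insert is not annotated as such, but it must lie in the roughly 600 nt interval between the T7 promoter and the oppositely oriented SP6 promoter. A short hit in that interval to a hornet peptide is almost certainly a spurious similarity match rather than a real feature. The two convergent phage promoters allow run-off transcription of either strand from linearised template, yielding antisense probe for detection and sense probe as a control; which polymerase gives which strand cannot be determined from the record. The plasmid has no eukaryotic expression elements. It is one of a set of probe templates used to map odorant receptor expression by in situ hybridization in the mouse main olfactory epithelium.
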