Features (pLannotate 1.2.2; 13 found; start..end, strand, type, name):
     84..102     +  promoter       T7 promoter: promoter for bacteriophage T7 RNA polymerase
    625..696     -  CDS            VESPI_VESMG (fragment): Experimental evidence at protein level: Swiss-Prot protein existence level 1. Shows contractile activity on isolated ileum smooth muscle. From Vespa magnifica (Hornet).
    708..726     -  promoter       SP6 promoter: promoter for bacteriophage SP6 RNA polymerase
    768..784     -  protein_bind   lac operator: The lac repressor binds to the lac operator to inhibit transcription in E. coli. This inhibition can be relieved by adding lactose or isopropyl-β-D-thiogalactopyranoside (IPTG). lac repressor encoded by lacI
    792..822     -  promoter       lac promoter: promoter for the E. coli lac operon
    837..858     -  protein_bind   CAP binding site: CAP binding activates transcription in the presence of cAMP. E. coli catabolite activator protein
    871..963     -  CDS            lacI (fragment): lac repressor; lacI; The lac repressor binds to the lac operator to inhibit transcription in E. coli. This inhibition can be relieved by adding lactose or isopropyl-β-D-thiogalactopyranoside (IPTG).
   1146..1734    -  rep_origin     ori: high-copy-number ColE1/pMB1/pBR322/pUC origin of replication
   1905..2765    -  CDS            AmpR: β-lactamase; bla; confers resistance to ampicillin, carbenicillin, and related antibiotics
   2766..2870    -  promoter       AmpR promoter: bla
   2897..2947    +  misc_feature   bom (fragment): basis of mobility region from pBR322
   2975..3403    -  rep_origin     f1 ori (sequence partly withheld): f1 bacteriophage origin of replication; arrow indicates direction of (+) strand synthesis
   3407..81      -  CDS            lacZα (fragment) (across the origin): LacZα fragment of β-galactosidase; lacZ fragment
>Addgene plasmid #136716 | pISH-Olfr531 | addgene full sequence | sequence record 273186 | Addgene NGS Result
GGGGATGTGCTGCAAGGCGATTAAGTTGGGTAACGCCAGGGTTTTCCCAGTCACGACGTTGTAAAACGAC
GGCCAGTGAATTGTAATACGACTCACTATAGGGCGAATTGGGCCCGACGTCGCATGCTCCCGGCCGCCAT
GGCGGCCGCGGGAATTCGATTTGAGGACACACCCAGTTCAACCATAAGGGACAACTGTTGGACTGCTGCA
CTTCACAGAGAAGCCCTGGGACCATGTAGCAAATTCCCAGGAAACATCAAATGTGGATGTGGCGTATTCC
TATCCCTGTCTGGTTGTAGCAGTCATAGAAGCCAGGAGCTCTGTCTGGATAGACACTGCTTTATGCCCAT
ATTGTCATTTTATCCACAAAAGCTACTCAGTCTTGGTTGTGGGTGGCATGTAGGTAGGAGACCCGGGGAT
GTAAAGAGGTCTGGAGGTTTTAGGACAATTGTTCTGCCTTCTAAGTAAAATATCTTTTAAAAAAATGATT
CCTTCCCCTTTTTAGTAGCTTTGAAAGAGATTTCTGGTGCAGGCCCTTGCCATGCTGTGAGCATGTGTGA
TGAAATAAGACCTGCCTTTGCCTTATGTTCTGTTCTGTCCACTCTGAATGAACAATGCCAATCAGCAAAT
CACTAGTGAATTCGCGGCCGCCTGCAGGTCGACCATATGGGAGAGCTCCCAACGCGTTGGATGCATAGCT
TGAGTATTCTATAGTGTCACCTAAATAGCTTGGCGTAATCATGGTCATAGCTGTTTCCTGTGTGAAATTG
TTATCCGCTCACAATTCCACACAACATACGAGCCGGAAGCATAAAGTGTAAAGCCTGGGGTGCCTAATGA
GTGAGCTAACTCACATTAATTGCGTTGCGCTCACTGCCCGCTTTCCAGTCGGGAAACCTGTCGTGCCAGC
TGCATTAATGAATCGGCCAACGCGCGGGGAGAGGCGGTTTGCGTATTGGGCGCTCTTCCGCTTCCTCGCT
CACTGACTCGCTGCGCTCGGTCGTTCGGCTGCGGCGAGCGGTATCAGCTCACTCAAAGGCGGTAATACGG
TTATCCACAGAATCAGGGGATAACGCAGGAAAGAACATGTGAGCAAAAGGCCAGCAAAAGGCCAGGAACC
GTAAAAAGGCCGCGTTGCTGGCGTTTTTCCATAGGCTCCGCCCCCCTGACGAGCATCACAAAAATCGACG
CTCAAGTCAGAGGTGGCGAAACCCGACAGGACTATAAAGATACCAGGCGTTTCCCCCTGGAAGCTCCCTC
GTGCGCTCTCCTGTTCCGACCCTGCCGCTTACCGGATACCTGTCCGCCTTTCTCCCTTCGGGAAGCGTGG
CGCTTTCTCATAGCTCACGCTGTAGGTATCTCAGTTCGGTGTAGGTCGTTCGCTCCAAGCTGGGCTGTGT
GCACGAACCCCCCGTTCAGCCCGACCGCTGCGCCTTATCCGGTAACTATCGTCTTGAGTCCAACCCGGTA
AGACACGACTTATCGCCACTGGCAGCAGCCACTGGTAACAGGATTAGCAGAGCGAGGTATGTAGGCGGTG
CTACAGAGTTCTTGAAGTGGTGGCCTAACTACGGCTACACTAGAAGAACAGTATTTGGTATCTGCGCTCT
GCTGAAGCCAGTTACCTTCGGAAAAAGAGTTGGTAGCTCTTGATCCGGCAAACAAACCACCGCTGGTAGC
GGTGGTTTTTTTGTTTGCAAGCAGCAGATTACGCGCAGAAAAAAAGGATCTCAAGAAGATCCTTTGATCT
TTTCTACGGGGTCTGACGCTCAGTGGAACGAAAACTCACGTTAAGGGATTTTGGTCATGAGATTATCAAA
AAGGATCTTCACCTAGATCCTTTTAAATTAAAAATGAAGTTTTAAATCAATCTAAAGTATATATGAGTAA
ACTTGGTCTGACAGTTACCAATGCTTAATCAGTGAGGCACCTATCTCAGCGATCTGTCTATTTCGTTCAT
CCATAGTTGCCTGACTCCCCGTCGTGTAGATAACTACGATACGGGAGGGCTTACCATCTGGCCCCAGTGC
TGCAATGATACCGCGAGACCCACGCTCACCGGCTCCAGATTTATCAGCAATAAACCAGCCAGCCGGAAGG
GCCGAGCGCAGAAGTGGTCCTGCAACTTTATCCGCCTCCATCCAGTCTATTAATTGTTGCCGGGAAGCTA
GAGTAAGTAGTTCGCCAGTTAATAGTTTGCGCAACGTTGTTGCCATTGCTACAGGCATCGTGGTGTCACG
CTCGTCGTTTGGTATGGCTTCATTCAGCTCCGGTTCCCAACGATCAAGGCGAGTTACATGATCCCCCATG
TTGTGCAAAAAAGCGGTTAGCTCCTTCGGTCCTCCGATCGTTGTCAGAAGTAAGTTGGCCGCAGTGTTAT
CACTCATGGTTATGGCAGCACTGCATAATTCTCTTACTGTCATGCCATCCGTAAGATGCTTTTCTGTGAC
TGGTGAGTACTCAACCAAGTCATTCTGAGAATAGTGTATGCGGCGACCGAGTTGCTCTTGCCCGGCGTCA
ATACGGGATAATACCGCGCCACATAGCAGAACTTTAAAAGTGCTCATCATTGGAAAACGTTCTTCGGGGC
GAAAACTCTCAAGGATCTTACCGCTGTTGAGATCCAGTTCGATGTAACCCACTCGTGCACCCAACTGATC
TTCAGCATCTTTTACTTTCACCAGCGTTTCTGGGTGAGCAAAAACAGGAAGGCAAAATGCCGCAAAAAAG
GGAATAAGGGCGACACGGAAATGTTGAATACTCATACTCTTCCTTTTTCAATATTATTGAAGCATTTATC
AGGGTTATTGTCTCATGAGCGGATACATATTTGAATGTATTTAGAAAAATAAACAAATAGGGGTTCCGCG
CACATTTCCCCGAAAAGTGCCACCTGATGCGGTGTGAAATACCGCACAGATGCGTAAGGAGAAAATACCG
CATCAGGAAATTGTAAGCGTTAATATTTTGTTAAAATTCGCGTTAAATTTTTGTTAAATCAGCTCATTTT
TTAACCAATAGGCCGAAATCGGCAAAATCCCTTATAAATCAAAAGAATAGACCGAGATAGGGT
[37 nt withheld, positions 3074-3110]
AAAGAACGTGGACTCCAACGTCAAAGG
[49 nt withheld, positions 3138-3186]
T
[91 nt withheld, positions 3188-3278]
G
[124 nt withheld, positions 3280-3403]
CCATTCGCCATTCAGGCTGCGCAACTGTTGGGAAGGGCGATCGGTGCGGGCCTCTTCGCTATTACGCCAG
CTGGCGAAAG
